Addgene plasmid #110160: pcDNA3-HA-eEF2K
Purpose: Expression of human eEF2K in mammalian cells
Depositing lab: Daniele Guardavaccaro. Depositing organization: Hubrecht Institute. Publication: Coupled activation and degradation of eEF2K regulates protein synthesis in response to genotoxic stress. Kruiswijk F, Yuniati L, Magliozzi R, Low TY, Lim R, Bolder R, Mohammed S, Proud CG, Heck AJ, Pagano M, Guardavaccaro D. Sci Signal. 2012 Jun 5;5(227):ra40. doi: 10.1126/scisignal.2002718. PubMed 22669845.
Backbone
  Vector backbone: pcDNA3
  Vector type: Mammalian Expression
Growth in bacteria
  Bacterial resistance: Ampicillin, 100 μg/mL
  Growth temperature: 37°C
  Growth strain: DH5alpha
  Copy number: High Copy
Gene/Insert
  Gene/Insert name: eEF2K (eukaryotic elongation factor 2 kinase) (alt name: eEF-2K)
  Species: H. sapiens (human)
  Entrez Gene: EEF2K (a.k.a. CaMKIII, HSU93850, eEF-2K)
  Promoter: CMV
  Tag / fusion protein: HA (N terminal on insert)
  Cloning method: Restriction Enzyme; 5′ cloning site EcoRI (unknown if destroyed); 3′ cloning site EcoRI (unknown if destroyed)
Terms and licenses: Academic/Nonprofit Terms; Industry Terms: Not Available to Industry
How to cite: pcDNA3-HA-eEF2K was a gift from Daniele Guardavaccaro (Addgene plasmid # 110160 ; http://n2t.net/addgene:110160 ; RRID:Addgene_110160)
