[The description below was written by a language model from this plasmid's Addgene catalogue record and pLannotate feature annotations shown in this document.]
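Description:
pcDNA3-HA-eEF2K is a mammalian expression plasmid built on the pcDNA3 backbone, carrying the human eukaryotic elongation factor 2 kinase (EEF2K, also known as CaMKIII) coding sequence with an N-terminal HA epitope tag. The sequenced record is 7,651 nt. In bacteria it is maintained as a high-copy plasmid through a ColE1/pUC-type origin and selected with ampicillin via the β-lactamase gene and its native promoter. An f1 phage origin is also present, along with remnants of lac regulatory sequence typical of this backbone family.

Expression of the insert is driven by the human cytomegalovirus immediate-early enhancer and promoter and terminated by the bovine growth hormone polyadenylation signal. A T7 promoter sits between the CMV promoter and the coding region and would permit in vitro transcription. The annotation software matches the tag as a short fragment of a 3xHA element, which is consistent with the single HA tag listed in the catalogue entry. It lies just upstream of the full-length EEF2K open reading frame, which was cloned using EcoRI at both ends. A separate cassette with the SV40 early promoter, the neomycin phosphotransferase gene and the SV40 poly(A) signal allows G418 selection of stably transfected mammalian cells. Small hits annotated as a truncated HIV-1 LTR and a ble fragment are probably incidental sequence similarities rather than functional parts.

eEF2K is a threonine kinase that phosphorylates elongation factor eEF2, blocking its ribosome binding and slowing peptide chain elongation. The plasmid is intended for expressing HA-tagged human eEF2K in mammalian cells, where the tag allows detection or immunoprecipitation. The associated study examined eEF2K activation and degradation in regulating protein synthesis under genotoxic stress.
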