Features (pLannotate 1.2.2; 21 found; start..end, strand, type, name):
     31..83      -  misc_feature   bom (fragment): basis of mobility region from pBR322
    238..617     +  enhancer       CMV enhancer: human cytomegalovirus immediate early enhancer
    618..821     +  promoter       CMV promoter: human cytomegalovirus (CMV) immediate early promoter
    817..850     +  LTR            5' LTR (truncated) (fragment): truncated 5' long terminal repeat (LTR) from HIV-1
    866..884     +  promoter       T7 promoter: promoter for bacteriophage T7 RNA polymerase
    929..955     +  CDS            3xHA (fragment): three tandem HA epitope tags
    992..3166    +  CDS            EEF2K: EF2K_HUMAN - Experimental evidence at protein level: Swiss-Prot protein existence level 1. Threonine kinase that regulates protein synthesis by controlling the rate of peptide chain elongation. Upon activation by a variety of upstream kinases including AMPK or TRPM7, phosphorylates the elongation factor EEF2 at a single site, renders it unable to bind ribosomes and thus inactive. In turn, the rate of protein synthesis is reduced. From Homo sapiens (Human).
   3251..3475    +  polyA_signal   bGH poly(A) signal: bovine growth hormone polyadenylation signal
   3479..3500    +  promoter       SV40 promoter (fragment): SV40 enhancer and early promoter
   3521..3949    +  rep_origin     f1 ori (sequence partly withheld): f1 bacteriophage origin of replication; arrow indicates direction of (+) strand synthesis
   3963..4292    +  promoter       SV40 promoter: SV40 enhancer and early promoter
   4359..5150    +  CDS            neo: KKA2_KLEPN - Also known as kan, nptII. Experimental evidence at protein level: Swiss-Prot protein existence level 1. Resistance to kanamycin, neomycin, paromomycin, ribostamycin, butirosin and gentamicin B. From Klebsiella pneumoniae.
   5174..5332    +  CDS            ble (fragment): BLE_KLEPN - Experimental evidence at protein level: Swiss-Prot protein existence level 1. Binding protein with a strong affinity to the bleomycin family of antibiotics. Binds to CL990; an antimitotic-antibiotic compound. From Klebsiella pneumoniae.
   5327..5448    +  polyA_signal   SV40 poly(A) signal: SV40 polyadenylation signal
   5521..5537    -  protein_bind   lac operator: The lac repressor binds to the lac operator to inhibit transcription in E. coli. This inhibition can be relieved by adding lactose or isopropyl-β-D-thiogalactopyranoside (IPTG). lac repressor encoded by lacI
   5545..5575    -  promoter       lac promoter: promoter for the E. coli lac operon
   5590..5611    -  protein_bind   CAP binding site: CAP binding activates transcription in the presence of cAMP. E. coli catabolite activator protein
   5624..5716    -  CDS            lacI (fragment): lac repressor; lacI; The lac repressor binds to the lac operator to inhibit transcription in E. coli. This inhibition can be relieved by adding lactose or isopropyl-β-D-thiogalactopyranoside (IPTG).
   5899..6487    -  rep_origin     ori: high-copy-number ColE1/pMB1/pBR322/pUC origin of replication
   6658..7518    -  CDS            AmpR: β-lactamase; bla; confers resistance to ampicillin, carbenicillin, and related antibiotics
   7519..7623    -  promoter       AmpR promoter: bla
>Addgene plasmid #110160 | pcDNA3-HA-eEF2K | addgene full sequence | sequence record 211010 | Addgene NGS Result
GTCGACGGATCGGGAGATCTCCCGATCCCCTATGGTGCACTCTCAGTACAATCTGCTCTGATGCCGCATA
GTTAAGCCAGTATCTGCTCCCTGCTTGTGTGTTGGAGGTCGCTGAGTAGTGCGCGAGCAAAATTTAAGCT
ACAACAAGGCAAGGCTTGACCGACAATTGCATGAAGAATCTGCTTAGGGTTAGGCGTTTTGCGCTGCTTC
GCGATGTACGGGCCAGATATACGCGTTGACATTGATTATTGACTAGTTATTAATAGTAATCAATTACGGG
GTCATTAGTTCATAGCCCATATATGGAGTTCCGCGTTACATAACTTACGGTAAATGGCCCGCCTGGCTGA
CCGCCCAACGACCCCCGCCCATTGACGTCAATAATGACGTATGTTCCCATAGTAACGCCAATAGGGACTT
TCCATTGACGTCAATGGGTGGAGTATTTACGGTAAACTGCCCACTTGGCAGTACATCAAGTGTATCATAT
GCCAAGTACGCCCCCTATTGACGTCAATGACGGTAAATGGCCCGCCTGGCATTATGCCCAGTACATGACC
TTATGGGACTTTCCTACTTGGCAGTACATCTACGTATTAGTCATCGCTATTACCATGGTGATGCGGTTTT
GGCAGTACATCAATGGGCGTGGATAGCGGTTTGACTCACGGGGATTTCCAAGTCTCCACCCCATTGACGT
CAATGGGAGTTTGTTTTGGCACCAAAATCAACGGGACTTTCCAAAATGTCGTAACAACTCCGCCCCATTG
ACGCAAATGGGCGGTAGGCGTGTACGGTGGGAGGTCTATATAAGCAGAGCTCTCTGGCTAACTAGAGAAC
CCACTGCTTACTGGCTTATCGAAATTAATACGACTCACTATAGGGAGACCCAAGCTGGCTAGCGTTTAAA
CTTAAGCTTACCATGGGATACCCATACGATGTTCCAGATTACGCTGTGGTACCTAGGATCCAGTGTGGTG
GAATTCGGCTTATGGCAGACGAAGACCTCATCTTCCGCCTGGAAGGCGTTGATGGCGGCCAGTCCCCCCG
AGCTGGCCATGATGGTGATTCTGATGGGGACAGCGACGATGAGGAAGGTTACTTCATCTGCCCCATCACG
GATGACCCAAGCTCGAACCAGAATGTCAATTCCAAGGTTAATAAGTACTACAGCAACCTAACAAAAAGTG
AGCGGTATAGCTCCAGCGGGTCCCCGGCAAACTCCTTCCACTTCAAGGAAGCCTGGAAGCACGCAATCCA
GAAGGCCAAGCACATGCCCGACCCCTGGGCTGAGTTCCACCTGGAAGATATTGCCACCGAACGTGCTACT
CGACACAGGTACAACGCCGTCACCGGGGAATGGCTGGATGATGAAGTTCTGATCAAGATGGCATCTCAGC
CCTTCGGCCGAGGAGCAATGAGGGAGTGCTTCCGGACGAAGAAGCTCTCCAACTTCTTGCATGCCCAGCA
GTGGAAGGGAGCCTCCAACTACGTGGCGAAGCGCTACATCGAGCCCGTAGACCGGGATGTGTACTTTGAG
GACGTGCGTCTACAGATGGAGGCCAAGCTCTGGGGGGAGGAGTATAATCGGCACAAGCCCCCCAAGCAGG
TGGACATCATGCAGATGTGCATCATCGAGCTGAAGGACAGACCGGGCAAGCCCCTCTTCCACCTGGAGCA
CTACATCGAGGGCAAGTACATCAAGTACAACTCCAACTCTGGCTTTGTCCGCGATGACAACATCCGCCTG
ACGCCGCAGGCCTTCAGCCACTTCACTTTTGAGCGTTCCGGCCATCAGCTGATAGTGGTGGACATCCAGG
GAGTTGGGGATCTCTACACTGACCCACAGATCCACACGGAGACGGGCACTGACTTTGGAGACGGCAACCT
AGGTGTCCGCGGGATGGCGCTCTTCTTCTACTCTCATGCCTGCAACCGGATTTGCGAGAGCATGGGCCTT
GCTCCCTTTGACCTCTCGCCCCGGGAGAGGGATGCAGTGAATCAGAACACCAAGCTGCTGCAATCAGCCA
AGACCATCTTGAGAGGAACAGAGGAAAAATGTGGGAGCCCCCGAGTAAGGACCCTCTCTGGGAGCCGGCC
ACCCCTGCTCCGTCCCCTTTCAGAGAACTCTGGAGACGAGAACATGAGCGACGTGACCTTCGACTCTCTC
CCTTCTTCCCCATCTTCGGCCACACCACACAGCCAGAAGCTAGACCACCTCCATTGGCCAGTGTTCAGTG
ACCTCGATAACATGGCATCCAGAGACCATGATCATCTAGACAACCACCGGGAGTCTGAGAATAGTGGGGA
CAGCGGATACCCCAGTGAGAAGCGGGGTGAGCTGGATGACCCTGAGCCCCGAGAACATGGCCACTCATAC
AGTAATCGGAAGTACGAGTCTGACGAAGACAGCCTGGGCAGCTCTGGACGGGTATGTGTAGAGAAGTGGA
ATCTCCTCAACTCCTCCCGCCTCCACCTGCCGAGGGCTTCGGCCGTGGCCCTGGAAGTGCAAAGGCTTAA
TGCTCTGGACCTCGAAAAGAAAATCGGGAAGTCCATTTTGGGGAAGGTCCATCTGGCCATGGTGCGCTAC
CACGAGGGTGGGCGCTTCTGCGAGAAGGGCGAGGAGTGGGACCAGGAGTCGGCTGTCTTCCACCTGGAGC
ACGCAGCCAACCTGGGCGAGCTGGAGGCCATCGTGGGCCTGGGGCTCATGTACTCGCAGTTGCCTCATCA
CATCCTAGCCGATGTCTCTCTGAAGGAGACAGAAGAGAACAAAACCAAAGGATTTGATTACTTACTAAAG
GCCGCTGAAGCTGGCGACAGGCAGTCCATGATCCTAGTGGCGCGAGCTTTTGACTCTGGCCAGAACCTCA
GCCCGGACAGGTGCCAAGACTGGCTAGAGGCCCTGCACTGGTACAACACTGCCCTGGAGATGACGGACTG
TGATGAGGGCGGTGAGTACGACGGAATGCAGGACGAGCCCCGGTACATGATGCTGGCCAGGGAGGCCGAG
ATGCTGTTCACAGGAGGCTACGGGCTGGAGAAGGACCCGCAGAGATCAGGGGACTTGTATACCCAGGCAG
CAGAGGCAGCGATGGAAGCCATGAAGGGCCGACTGGCCAACCAGTACTACCAAAAGGCTGAAGAGGCCTG
GGCCCAAATGGAGGAATAAAAGCCGAATTCTGCAGATATCCAGCACAGTGGCGGCCGCTCGAGTCTAGAG
GGCCCGTTTAAACCCGCTGATCAGCCTCGACTGTGCCTTCTAGTTGCCAGCCATCTGTTGTTTGCCCCTC
CCCCGTGCCTTCCTTGACCCTGGAAGGTGCCACTCCCACTGTCCTTTCCTAATAAAATGAGGAAATTGCA
TCGCATTGTCTGAGTAGGTGTCATTCTATTCTGGGGGGTGGGGTGGGGCAGGACAGCAAGGGGGAGGATT
GGGAAGACAATAGCAGGCATGCTGGGGATGCGGTGGGCTCTATGGCTTCTGAGGCGGAAAGAACCAGCTG
GGGCTCTAGGGGGTATCCCC
[124 nt withheld, positions 3521-3644]
C
[91 nt withheld, positions 3646-3736]
A
[49 nt withheld, positions 3738-3786]
CCTTTGACGTTGGAGTCCACGTTCTTT
[37 nt withheld, positions 3814-3850]
ACCCTATCTCGGTCTATTCTTTTGATTTATAAGGGATTTTGCCGATTTCGGCCTATTGGTTAAAAAATGA
GCTGATTTAACAAAAATTTAACGCGAATTAATTCTGTGGAATGTGTGTCAGTTAGGGTGTGGAAAGTCCC
CAGGCTCCCCAGCAGGCAGAAGTATGCAAAGCATGCATCTCAATTAGTCAGCAACCAGGTGTGGAAAGTC
CCCAGGCTCCCCAGCAGGCAGAAGTATGCAAAGCATGCATCTCAATTAGTCAGCAACCATAGTCCCGCCC
CTAACTCCGCCCATCCCGCCCCTAACTCCGCCCAGTTCCGCCCATTCTCCGCCCCATGGCTGACTAATTT
TTTTTATTTATGCAGAGGCCGAGGCCGCCTCTGCCTCTGAGCTATTCCAGAAGTAGTGAGGAGGCTTTTT
TGGAGGCCTAGGCTTTTGCAAAAAGCTCCCGGGAGCTTGTATATCCATTTTCGGATCTGATCAAGAGACA
GGATGAGGATCGTTTCGCATGATTGAACAAGATGGATTGCACGCAGGTTCTCCGGCCGCTTGGGTGGAGA
GGCTATTCGGCTATGACTGGGCACAACAGACAATCGGCTGCTCTGATGCCGCCGTGTTCCGGCTGTCAGC
GCAGGGGCGCCCGGTTCTTTTTGTCAAGACCGACCTGTCCGGTGCCCTGAATGAACTGCAGGACGAGGCA
GCGCGGCTATCGTGGCTGGCCACGACGGGCGTTCCTTGCGCAGCTGTGCTCGACGTTGTCACTGAAGCGG
GAAGGGACTGGCTGCTATTGGGCGAAGTGCCGGGGCAGGATCTCCTGTCATCTCACCTTGCTCCTGCCGA
GAAAGTATCCATCATGGCTGATGCAATGCGGCGGCTGCATACGCTTGATCCGGCTACCTGCCCATTCGAC
CACCAAGCGAAACATCGCATCGAGCGAGCACGTACTCGGATGGAAGCCGGTCTTGTCGATCAGGATGATC
TGGACGAAGAGCATCAGGGGCTCGCGCCAGCCGAACTGTTCGCCAGGCTCAAGGCGCGCATGCCCGACGG
CGAGGATCTCGTCGTGACCCATGGCGATGCCTGCTTGCCGAATATCATGGTGGAAAATGGCCGCTTTTCT
GGATTCATCGACTGTGGCCGGCTGGGTGTGGCGGACCGCTATCAGGACATAGCGTTGGCTACCCGTGATA
TTGCTGAAGAGCTTGGCGGCGAATGGGCTGACCGCTTCCTCGTGCTTTACGGTATCGCCGCTCCCGATTC
GCAGCGCATCGCCTTCTATCGCCTTCTTGACGAGTTCTTCTGAGCGGGACTCTGGGGTTCGAAATGACCG
ACCAAGCGACGCCCAACCTGCCATCACGAGATTTCGATTCCACCGCCGCCTTCTATGAAAGGTTGGGCTT
CGGAATCGTTTTCCGGGACGCCGGCTGGATGATCCTCCAGCGCGGGGATCTCATGCTGGAGTTCTTCGCC
CACCCCAACTTGTTTATTGCAGCTTATAATGGTTACAAATAAAGCAATAGCATCACAAATTTCACAAATA
AAGCATTTTTTTCACTGCATTCTAGTTGTGGTTTGTCCAAACTCATCAATGTATCTTATCATGTCTGTAT
ACCGTCGACCTCTAGCTAGAGCTTGGCGTAATCATGGTCATAGCTGTTTCCTGTGTGAAATTGTTATCCG
CTCACAATTCCACACAACATACGAGCCGGAAGCATAAAGTGTAAAGCCTGGGGTGCCTAATGAGTGAGCT
AACTCACATTAATTGCGTTGCGCTCACTGCCCGCTTTCCAGTCGGGAAACCTGTCGTGCCAGCTGCATTA
ATGAATCGGCCAACGCGCGGGGAGAGGCGGTTTGCGTATTGGGCGCTCTTCCGCTTCCTCGCTCACTGAC
TCGCTGCGCTCGGTCGTTCGGCTGCGGCGAGCGGTATCAGCTCACTCAAAGGCGGTAATACGGTTATCCA
CAGAATCAGGGGATAACGCAGGAAAGAACATGTGAGCAAAAGGCCAGCAAAAGGCCAGGAACCGTAAAAA
GGCCGCGTTGCTGGCGTTTTTCCATAGGCTCCGCCCCCCTGACGAGCATCACAAAAATCGACGCTCAAGT
CAGAGGTGGCGAAACCCGACAGGACTATAAAGATACCAGGCGTTTCCCCCTGGAAGCTCCCTCGTGCGCT
CTCCTGTTCCGACCCTGCCGCTTACCGGATACCTGTCCGCCTTTCTCCCTTCGGGAAGCGTGGCGCTTTC
TCATAGCTCACGCTGTAGGTATCTCAGTTCGGTGTAGGTCGTTCGCTCCAAGCTGGGCTGTGTGCACGAA
CCCCCCGTTCAGCCCGACCGCTGCGCCTTATCCGGTAACTATCGTCTTGAGTCCAACCCGGTAAGACACG
ACTTATCGCCACTGGCAGCAGCCACTGGTAACAGGATTAGCAGAGCGAGGTATGTAGGCGGTGCTACAGA
GTTCTTGAAGTGGTGGCCTAACTACGGCTACACTAGAAGAACAGTATTTGGTATCTGCGCTCTGCTGAAG
CCAGTTACCTTCGGAAAAAGAGTTGGTAGCTCTTGATCCGGCAAACAAACCACCGCTGGTAGCGGTGGTT
TTTTTGTTTGCAAGCAGCAGATTACGCGCAGAAAAAAAGGATCTCAAGAAGATCCTTTGATCTTTTCTAC
GGGGTCTGACGCTCAGTGGAACGAAAACTCACGTTAAGGGATTTTGGTCATGAGATTATCAAAAAGGATC
TTCACCTAGATCCTTTTAAATTAAAAATGAAGTTTTAAATCAATCTAAAGTATATATGAGTAAACTTGGT
CTGACAGTTACCAATGCTTAATCAGTGAGGCACCTATCTCAGCGATCTGTCTATTTCGTTCATCCATAGT
TGCCTGACTCCCCGTCGTGTAGATAACTACGATACGGGAGGGCTTACCATCTGGCCCCAGTGCTGCAATG
ATACCGCGAGACCCACGCTCACCGGCTCCAGATTTATCAGCAATAAACCAGCCAGCCGGAAGGGCCGAGC
GCAGAAGTGGTCCTGCAACTTTATCCGCCTCCATCCAGTCTATTAATTGTTGCCGGGAAGCTAGAGTAAG
TAGTTCGCCAGTTAATAGTTTGCGCAACGTTGTTGCCATTGCTACAGGCATCGTGGTGTCACGCTCGTCG
TTTGGTATGGCTTCATTCAGCTCCGGTTCCCAACGATCAAGGCGAGTTACATGATCCCCCATGTTGTGCA
AAAAAGCGGTTAGCTCCTTCGGTCCTCCGATCGTTGTCAGAAGTAAGTTGGCCGCAGTGTTATCACTCAT
GGTTATGGCAGCACTGCATAATTCTCTTACTGTCATGCCATCCGTAAGATGCTTTTCTGTGACTGGTGAG
TACTCAACCAAGTCATTCTGAGAATAGTGTATGCGGCGACCGAGTTGCTCTTGCCCGGCGTCAATACGGG
ATAATACCGCGCCACATAGCAGAACTTTAAAAGTGCTCATCATTGGAAAACGTTCTTCGGGGCGAAAACT
CTCAAGGATCTTACCGCTGTTGAGATCCAGTTCGATGTAACCCACTCGTGCACCCAACTGATCTTCAGCA
TCTTTTACTTTCACCAGCGTTTCTGGGTGAGCAAAAACAGGAAGGCAAAATGCCGCAAAAAAGGGAATAA
GGGCGACACGGAAATGTTGAATACTCATACTCTTCCTTTTTCAATATTATTGAAGCATTTATCAGGGTTA
TTGTCTCATGAGCGGATACATATTTGAATGTATTTAGAAAAATAAACAAATAGGGGTTCCGCGCACATTT
CCCCGAAAAGTGCCACCTGAC
